Addgene plasmid #107734: pYES2-gRNA-hyg-MCS
Purpose: E. coli-S. cerevisiae shuttle plasmid harbors gRNA expression cassettes targeting S. cerevisiae chromosomal X-3 site (HXK1 gene). Can function as a gRNA expression empty backbone plasmid.
Depositing lab: Sheng Yang. Depositing organization: CAS Center for Excellence in Molecular Plant Sciences ("CEMPS"). Publication: Unraveling the genetic basis of fast l-arabinose consumption on top of recombinant xylose-fermenting Saccharomyces cerevisiae. Wang X, Yang J, Yang S, Jiang Y. Biotechnol Bioeng. 2018 Sep 10. doi: 10.1002/bit.26827. PubMed 30199094.
Backbone
  Vector backbone: pYES2
  Backbone size w/o insert (bp): 5856
  Total vector size (bp): 6244
  Vector type: Yeast Expression, CRISPR
  Selectable markers: Hygromycin
Growth in bacteria
  Bacterial resistance: Ampicillin, 100 μg/mL
  Growth temperature: 37°C
  Growth strain: DH5alpha
  Copy number: High Copy
Gene/Insert
  Gene/Insert name: X-3 site gRNA expression cassettes (alt names: HXK1; YFR053C)
  gRNA/shRNA sequence: X-3 site gRNA expression cassettes, aatttcatccatcaattcct
  Species: S. cerevisiae (budding yeast)
  GenBank ID: 850614
  Promoter: SNR52p
  Cloning method: Unknown
  Sequencing primers: 5′ NA
Terms and licenses: Academic/Nonprofit Terms; Industry Terms: Not Available to Industry
Depositor comments: pYES2-gRNA-hyg-MCS is an E. coli-S. cerevisiae shuttle plasmid which harbors gRNA expression cassettes targeting S. cerevisiae chromosomal X-3 site gRNA (HXK1 gene). However, it can function as an empty gRNA expression backbone plasmid because the existing gRNA expression cassette can be easily replaced with conventional restriction enzyme digestion-ligation method. Moreover, multiple gRNA expression cassettes can be loaded in the MCS.
How to cite: pYES2-gRNA-hyg-MCS was a gift from Sheng Yang (Addgene plasmid # 107734 ; http://n2t.net/addgene:107734 ; RRID:Addgene_107734)
