[The description below was written by a language model from this plasmid's Addgene catalogue record and pLannotate feature annotations shown in this document.]
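Description:
pYES2-gRNA-hyg-MCS is an E. coli–S. cerevisiae shuttle plasmid built on the pYES2 backbone for guide RNA expression in yeast CRISPR/Cas9 genome editing. In bacteria it replicates to high copy from a ColE1/pUC-type origin and is selected with ampicillin through the β-lactamase gene. In yeast it is maintained episomally by the 2μ origin of replication, with an adjacent fragment of the 2μ-derived RAF1 coding sequence. Yeast selection uses hygromycin, conferred by an hphMX6 cassette that ends in the Ashbya gossypii TEF terminator. This dominant drug marker means selection does not depend on an auxotrophic host background. Annotated leftovers of earlier vectors include an M13/f1-type phage origin fragment and short lacI, tet promoter and AOX1 terminator fragments, none of which appears functionally relevant.

The payload is a single gRNA cassette. The RNA polymerase III-transcribed SNR52 promoter drives a 20-nucleotide spacer fused to the Streptococcus pyogenes Cas9 guide scaffold, and transcription is terminated by the SUP4 tRNA terminator. The spacer is recorded as targeting the S. cerevisiae chromosomal X-3 site, which the record associates with HXK1 (YFR053C). No Cas9 gene is annotated, so the nuclease must be supplied from another source.

According to the depositor, the existing cassette can be swapped out by restriction digestion and ligation. The plasmid can therefore serve as an empty gRNA backbone, and additional gRNA cassettes can be loaded into the multiple cloning site for multiplexed targeting. The sequenced record is 6,007 nt, somewhat shorter than the catalogue total of 6,244 bp; the record does not explain the difference.
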