Features (pLannotate 1.2.2; 14 found; start..end, strand, type, name):
   1032..1300    +  promoter       SNR52 promoter: promoter for the S. cerevisiae small nucleolar RNA gene SNR52
   1321..1395    +  misc_RNA       gRNA scaffold: guide RNA scaffold for the Streptococcus pyogenes CRISPR/Cas9 system
   1400..1419    +  terminator     SUP4 terminator: transcription terminator for the S. cerevisiae SUP4 tRNA gene
   1521..1574    -  CDS            lacI (fragment): lac repressor; lacI; The lac repressor binds to the lac operator to inhibit transcription in E. coli. This inhibition can be relieved by adding lactose or isopropyl-β-D-thiogalactopyranoside (IPTG).
   1757..2345    -  rep_origin     ori: high-copy-number ColE1/pMB1/pBR322/pUC origin of replication
   2516..3376    -  CDS            AmpR: β-lactamase; bla; confers resistance to ampicillin, carbenicillin, and related antibiotics
   3377..3393    -  promoter       AmpR promoter (fragment): bla
   3482..3505    -  promoter       tet promoter (fragment): E. coli promoter for tetracycline efflux protein gene
   3543..3923    +  CDS            RAF1 (fragment): RAF_YEAST - Experimental evidence at transcript level: Swiss-Prot protein existence level 2. Antagonizes transcriptional repression of recombinase FLP by REP1-REP2. May play a role in plasmid partitioning. From Saccharomyces cerevisiae (strain ATCC 204508 / S288c) (Baker's yeast).
   4077..4954    -  rep_origin     2μ ori: yeast 2μ plasmid origin of replication
   4965..5349    -  rep_origin     M13 ori (fragment) (sequence partly withheld): M13 bacteriophage origin of replication; arrow indicates direction of (+) strand synthesis
   5351..5451    +  terminator     AOX1 terminator (fragment): Pichia pastoris AOX1; transcription terminator for AOX1
   5457..1025    -  gene           hphMX6 (across the origin): yeast selectable marker conferring hygromycin resistance
   5457..5654    -  terminator     TEF terminator: Ashbya gossypii TEF terminator
>Addgene plasmid #107734 | pYES2-gRNA-hyg-MCS | addgene full sequence | sequence record 208539 | Addgene NGS Result
TTGGGAATCCCCGAACATCGCCTCGCTCCAGTCAATGACCGCTGTTATGCGGCCATTGTCCGTCAGGACA
TTGTTGGAGCCGAAATCCGCGTGCACGAGGTGCCGGACTTCGGGGCAGTCCTCGGCCCAAAGCATCAGCT
CATCGAGAGCCTGCGCGACGGACGCACTGACGGTGTCGTCCATCACAGTTTGCCAGTGATACACATGGGG
ATCAGCAATCGCGCATATGAAATCACGCCATGTAGTGTATTGACCGATTCCTTGCGGTCCGAATGGGCCG
AACCCGCTCGTCTGGCTAAGATCGGCCGCAGCGATCGCATCCATGGCCTCCGCGACCGGCTGCAGAACAG
CGGGCAGTTCGGTTTCAGGCAGGTCTTGCAACGTGACACCCTGTGCACGGCGGGAGATGCAATAGGTCAG
GCTCTCGCTGAATTCCCCAATGTCAAGCACTTCCGGAATCGGGAGCGCGGCCGATGCAAAGTGCCGATAA
ACATAACGATCTTTGTAGAAACCATCGGCGCAGCTATTTACCCGCAGGACATATCCACGCCCTCCTACAT
CGAAGCTGAAAGCACGAGATTCTTCGCCCTCCGAGAGCTGCATCAGGTCGGAGACGCTGTCGAACTTTTC
GATCAGAAACTTCTCGACAGACGTCGCGGTGAGTTCAGGCTTTTTACCCATGGTTGTTTATGTTCGGATG
TGATGTGAGAACTGTATCCTAGCAAGATTTTAAAAGGAAGTATATGAAAGAAGAACCTCAGTGGCAAATC
CTAACCTTTTATATTTCTCTACAGGGGCGCGGCGTGGGGACAATTCAACGCGTCTGTGAGGGGAGCGTTT
CCCTGCTCGCAGGTCCGCAGCGAGGAGCCGTAATTTTTGCTTCGCGCCGTGCGGCCATCAAAATGTATGG
ATGCAAATGATTATACATGGGGATGTATGGGCTAAATGTACGGGCGACAGTCACATCATGCCCCTGAGCT
GCGCACGTCAAGACTGTCAAGGAGGGTATTCTGGGCCTCCATGTCACTAGTTCTTTGAAAAGATAATGTA
TGATTATGCTTTCACTCATATTTATACAGAAACTTGATGTTTTCTTTCGAGTATATACAAGGTGATTACA
TGTACGTTTGAAGTACAACTCTAGATTTTGTAGTGCCCTCTTGGGCTAGCGGTAAAGGTGCGCATTTTTT
CACACCCTACAATGTTCTGTTCAAAAGATTTTGGTCAAACGCTGTAGAAGTGAAAGTTGGTGCGCATGTT
TCGGCGTTCGAAACTTCTCCGCAGTGAAAGATAAATGATCAATTTCATCCATCAATTCCTGTTTTAGAGC
TAGAAATAGCAAGTTAAAATAAGGCTAGTCCGTTATCAACTTGAAAAAGTGGCACCGAGTCGGTGGTGCT
TTTTTTGTTTTTTATGTCTAGATCCTAGGATCCAAGCTTGGTACCGAGCTCGTCGACGAATTCTGCAGAT
ATCCATCACACTGGCGGCCGCTCGAGCATGCATCTAGAGGGCCGCAGGCCCTGCATTAATGAATCGGCCA
ACGCGCGGGGAGAGGCGGTTTGCGTATTGGGCGCTCTTCCGCTTCCTCGCTCACTGACTCGCTGCGCTCG
GTCGTTCGGCTGCGGCGAGCGGTATCAGCTCACTCAAAGGCGGTAATACGGTTATCCACAGAATCAGGGG
ATAACGCAGGAAAGAACATGTGAGCAAAAGGCCAGCAAAAGGCCAGGAACCGTAAAAAGGCCGCGTTGCT
GGCGTTTTTCCATAGGCTCCGCCCCCCTGACGAGCATCACAAAAATCGACGCTCAAGTCAGAGGTGGCGA
AACCCGACAGGACTATAAAGATACCAGGCGTTTCCCCCTGGAAGCTCCCTCGTGCGCTCTCCTGTTCCGA
CCCTGCCGCTTACCGGATACCTGTCCGCCTTTCTCCCTTCGGGAAGCGTGGCGCTTTCTCATAGCTCACG
CTGTAGGTATCTCAGTTCGGTGTAGGTCGTTCGCTCCAAGCTGGGCTGTGTGCACGAACCCCCCGTTCAG
CCCGACCGCTGCGCCTTATCCGGTAACTATCGTCTTGAGTCCAACCCGGTAAGACACGACTTATCGCCAC
TGGCAGCAGCCACTGGTAACAGGATTAGCAGAGCGAGGTATGTAGGCGGTGCTACAGAGTTCTTGAAGTG
GTGGCCTAACTACGGCTACACTAGAAGAACAGTATTTGGTATCTGCGCTCTGCTGAAGCCAGTTACCTTC
GGAAAAAGAGTTGGTAGCTCTTGATCCGGCAAACAAACCACCGCTGGTAGCGGTGGTTTTTTTGTTTGCA
AGCAGCAGATTACGCGCAGAAAAAAAGGATCTCAAGAAGATCCTTTGATCTTTTCTACGGGGTCTGACGC
TCAGTGGAACGAAAACTCACGTTAAGGGATTTTGGTCATGAGATTATCAAAAAGGATCTTCACCTAGATC
CTTTTAAATTAAAAATGAAGTTTTAAATCAATCTAAAGTATATATGAGTAAACTTGGTCTGACAGTTACC
AATGCTTAATCAGTGAGGCACCTATCTCAGCGATCTGTCTATTTCGTTCATCCATAGTTGCCTGACTCCC
CGTCGTGTAGATAACTACGATACGGGAGGGCTTACCATCTGGCCCCAGTGCTGCAATGATACCGCGAGAC
CCACGCTCACCGGCTCCAGATTTATCAGCAATAAACCAGCCAGCCGGAAGGGCCGAGCGCAGAAGTGGTC
CTGCAACTTTATCCGCCTCCATCCAGTCTATTAATTGTTGCCGGGAAGCTAGAGTAAGTAGTTCGCCAGT
TAATAGTTTGCGCAACGTTGTTGCCATTGCTACAGGCATCGTGGTGTCACGCTCGTCGTTTGGTATGGCT
TCATTCAGCTCCGGTTCCCAACGATCAAGGCGAGTTACATGATCCCCCATGTTGTGCAAAAAAGCGGTTA
GCTCCTTCGGTCCTCCGATCGTTGTCAGAAGTAAGTTGGCCGCAGTGTTATCACTCATGGTTATGGCAGC
ACTGCATAATTCTCTTACTGTCATGCCATCCGTAAGATGCTTTTCTGTGACTGGTGAGTACTCAACCAAG
TCATTCTGAGAATAGTGTATGCGGCGACCGAGTTGCTCTTGCCCGGCGTCAATACGGGATAATACCGCGC
CACATAGCAGAACTTTAAAAGTGCTCATCATTGGAAAACGTTCTTCGGGGCGAAAACTCTCAAGGATCTT
ACCGCTGTTGAGATCCAGTTCGATGTAACCCACTCGTGCACCCAACTGATCTTCAGCATCTTTTACTTTC
ACCAGCGTTTCTGGGTGAGCAAAAACAGGAAGGCAAAATGCCGCAAAAAAGGGAATAAGGGCGACACGGA
AATGTTGAATACTCATACTCTTCCTTTTTCAATGGGTAATAACTGATATAATTAAATTGAAGCTCTAATT
TGTGAGTTTAGTATACATGCATTTACTTATAATACAGTTTTTTGAAAAGCTAGCTTATCGATGATAAGCT
GTCAAACATGAGAATTAATTCCACGGACTATAGACTATACCTAGTATACTCCGTCTACTGTACGATACAC
TTCCGCTCAGGTCCTTGTCCTTTAACGAGGCCTTACCACTCTTTTGTTACTCTATTGATCCAGCTCAGCA
AAGGCAGTGTGATCTAAGATTCTATCTTCGCGATGTAGTAAAACTAGCTAGACCGAGAAAGAGACTAGAA
ATGCAAAAGGCACTTCTACAATGGCTGCCATCATTATTATCCGATGTGACGCTGCAGCTTCTCAATGATA
TTCGAATACGCTTTGAGGAGATACAGCCTAATATCCGACAAACTGTTTTACAGATTTACGATCGTACTTG
TTACCCATCATTGAATTTTGAACATCCGAACCTGGGAGTTTTCCCTGAAACAGATAGTATATTTGAACCT
GTATAATAATATATAGTCTAGCGCTTTACGGAAGACAATGTATGTATTTCGGTTCCTGGAGAAACTATTG
CATCTATTGCATAGGTAATCTTGCACGTCGCATCCCCGGTTCATTTTCTGCGTTTCCATCTTGCACTTCA
ATAGCATATCTTTGTTAACGAAGCATCTGTGCTTCATTTTGTAGAACAAAAATGCAACGCGAGAGCGCTA
ATTTTTCAAACAAAGAATCTGAGCTGCATTTTTACAGAACAGAAATGCAACGCGAAAGCGCTATTTTACC
AACGAAGAATCTGTGCTTCATTTTTGTAAAACAAAAATGCAACGCGAGAGCGCTAATTTTTCAAACAAAG
AATCTGAGCTGCATTTTTACAGAACAGAAATGCAACGCGAGAGCGCTATTTTACCAACAAAGAATCTATA
CTTCTTTTTTGTTCTACAAAAATGCATCCCGAGAGCGCTATTTTTCTAACAAAGCATCTTAGATTACTTT
TTTTCTCCTTTGTGCGCTCTATAATGCAGTCTCTTGATAACTTTTTGCACTGTAGGTCCGTTAAGGTTAG
AAGAAGGCTACTTTGGTGTCTATTTTCTCTTCCATAAAAAAAGCCTGACTCCACTTCCCGCGTTTACTGA
TTACTAGCGAAGCTGCGGGTGCATTTTTTCAAGATAAAGGCATCCCCGATTATATTCTATACCGATGTGG
ATTGCGCATACTTTGTGAACAGAAAGTGATAGCGTTGATGATTCTTCATTGGTCAGAAAATTATGAACGG
TTTCTTCTATTTTGTCTCTATATACTACGTATAGGAAATGTTTACATTTTCGTATTGTTTTCGATTCACT
CTATGAATAGTTCTTACTACAATTTTTTTGTCTAAAGAGTAATACTAGAGATAAACATAAAAAATGTAGA
GGTCGAGTTTAGATGCAAGTTCAAGGAGCGAAAGGTGGATGGGTAGGTTATATAGGGATATAGCACAGAG
ATATATAGCAAAGAGATACTTTTGAGCAATGTTTGTGGAAGCGGTATTCGCAATGGGAAGCTCC
[37 nt withheld, positions 4965-5001]
AGATTGTATAAGCAAATATTTAAATTGTAAGCGTTAATATTTTGTTAAAATTCGCGTTAAATTTTTGTTA
AATCAGCTCATTTTTTAACCAATAGGCCGAAATCGGCAAAATCCCTTATAAATCAAAAGAATAGACCGAG
ATAGGGT
[37 nt withheld, positions 5149-5185]
AAAGAACGTGGACTCCAACGTCAAAGG
[49 nt withheld, positions 5213-5261]
T
[88 nt withheld, positions 5263-5350]
CTGATGAATATCTTGTGGTAGGGGTTTGGGAAAATCATTCGAGTTTGATGTTTTTCTTGGTATTTCCCAC
TCCTCTTCAGAGTACAGAAGATTAAGTGAGAGATCCCAGTATAGCGACCAGCATTCACATACGATTGACG
CATGATATTACTTTCTGCGCACTTAACTTCGCATCTGGGCAGATGATGTCGAGGCGAAAAAAAATATAAA
TCACGCTAACATTTGATTAAAATAGAACAACTACAATATAAAAAAACTATACAAATGACAAGTTCTTGAA
AACAAGAATCTTTTTATTGTCAGTACTGATTATTCCTTTGCCCTCGGACGAGTGCTGGGGCGTCGGTTTC
CACTATCGGCGAGTACTTCTACACAGCCATCGGTCCAGACGGCCGCGCTTCTGCGGGCGATTTGTGTACG
CCCGACAGTCCCGGCTCCGGATCGGACGATTGCGTCGCATCGACCCTGCGCCCAAGCTGCATCATCGAAA
TTGCCGTCAACCAAGCTCTGATAGAGTTGGTCAAGACCAATGCGGAGCATATACGCCCGGAGCCGCGGCG
ATCCTGCAAGCTCCGGATGCCTCCGCTCGAAGTAGCGCGTCTGCTGCTCCATACAAGCCAACCACGGCCT
CCAGAAGAAGATGTTGGCGACCTCGTA
